Addgene plasmid #130991: pAAV-CaMKIIa-ChRmine-mScarlet-Kv2.1-WPRE
Purpose: AAV vector to drive the expression of soma-targeted ChRmine-mScarlet under the control of CamKIIa promoter
Depositing lab: Karl Deisseroth. Depositing organization: Stanford University. Publication: Cortical layer-specific critical dynamics triggering perception. Marshel JH, Kim YS, Machado TA, Quirin S, Benson B, Kadmon J, Raja C, Chibukhchyan A, Ramakrishnan C, Inoue M, Shane JC, McKnight DJ, Yoshizawa S, Kato HE, Ganguli S, Deisseroth K. Science. 2019 Aug 9;365(6453). pii: science.aaw5202. doi: 10.1126/science.aaw5202. Epub 2019 Jul 18. PubMed 31320556.
Backbone
  Vector backbone: pAAV-MCS
  Backbone manufacturer: Stratagene
  Vector type: AAV
Growth in bacteria
  Bacterial resistance: Ampicillin, 100 μg/mL
  Growth temperature: 37°C
  Growth strain: NEB Stable
  Copy number: High Copy
Gene/Insert
  Gene/Insert name: ChRmine
  Species: Tiarina fusus
  GenBank ID: MN194599
  Promoter: CaMKIIa
  Tag / fusion protein: mScarlet-Kv2.1 (C terminal on insert)
  Cloning method: Restriction Enzyme; 5′ cloning site BamHI (not destroyed); 3′ cloning site EcoRI (not destroyed)
  Sequencing primers: 5′ CTGGATGCTGACGAAGGCTCG; 3′ GAATACCAGTCAATCTTTCAC
Terms and licenses: Academic/Nonprofit Terms; Industry Terms: Not Available to Industry
How to cite: pAAV-CaMKIIa-ChRmine-mScarlet-Kv2.1-WPRE was a gift from Karl Deisseroth (Addgene plasmid # 130991 ; http://n2t.net/addgene:130991 ; RRID:Addgene_130991) For viral preps, please replace (Addgene plasmid # 130991) in the above sentence with: (Addgene viral prep # 130991-AAV8)
