[The description below was written by a language model from this plasmid's Addgene catalogue record and pLannotate feature annotations shown in this document.]
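Description:
pAAV-CaMKIIa-ChRmine-mScarlet-Kv2.1-WPRE is a 7,281-nt adeno-associated virus transfer plasmid built on the Stratagene pAAV-MCS backbone, designed to deliver a soma-targeted, red-fluorescently tagged opsin to neurons. It is maintained in bacteria as a high-copy plasmid through a ColE1/pUC-type origin and selected with ampicillin via the β-lactamase gene. An f1 phage origin is also present. The expression cassette is flanked by AAV2 inverted terminal repeats, which are the cis elements needed for replication and packaging of the intervening DNA into AAV particles. The annotation finds the downstream ITR intact, while the upstream one is detected only as short fragments, a common outcome for these structured, repetitive regions in sequencing-based records.

Between the ITRs, the mouse CaMKIIα promoter, widely used to favour expression in excitatory neurons, drives ChRmine, a channelrhodopsin listed as originating from Tiarina fusus and cloned between BamHI and EcoRI sites. The opsin coding region itself is not called by the automated annotation, but it would fit in the unannotated interval downstream of the promoter. It is followed by a short Kir2.1 (KCNJ2)-derived fragment, of the kind commonly used as a membrane trafficking signal in opsin constructs. Next come mScarlet, a bright monomeric red fluorescent protein, and a segment of the Kv2.1 (Kcnb1) potassium channel that restricts the fusion to the soma and proximal processes. A WPRE enhances transcript stability and expression, and the human growth hormone polyadenylation signal terminates the message.

The construct is intended for producing AAV for optogenetic activation of CaMKIIα-expressing neurons. Somatic restriction of the opsin helps confine light responses to the targeted cell bodies, and mScarlet marks the expressing cells.
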