Features (pLannotate 1.2.2; 17 found; start..end, strand, type, name):
     17..44      +  repeat_region  AAV2 ITR (fragment): inverted terminal repeat of adeno-associated virus serotype 2 inverted
     73..100     +  repeat_region  AAV2 ITR (fragment): inverted terminal repeat of adeno-associated virus serotype 2 inverted
    154..1442    +  promoter       CaMKII promoter: promoter for the mouse calcium/calmodulin-dependent kinase II α subunit
   2417..2476    +  CDS            KCNJ2 (fragment): KCNJ2_HUMAN - Also known as IRK1. Experimental evidence at protein level: Swiss-Prot protein existence level 1. Probably participates in establishing action potential waveform and excitability of neuronal and muscle tissues. Inward rectifier potassium channels are characterized by a greater tendency to allow potassium to flow into the cell rather than out of it. Their voltage dependence is regulated by the concentration of extracellular potassium; as external potassium is raised, the voltage range of the channel opening shifts to more positive voltages. The inward rectification is mainly due t
   2475..3169    +  CDS            mScarlet (fragment): bright monomeric red fluorescent protein evolved from a synthetic template (Bindels et al., 2016)
   3170..3364    +  CDS            Kcnb1 (fragment): KCNB1_MOUSE - Experimental evidence at protein level: Swiss-Prot protein existence level 1. Voltage-gated potassium channel that mediates transmembrane potassium transport in excitable membranes, primarily in the brain, but also in the pancreas and cardiovascular system. Contributes to the regulation of the action potential (AP) repolarization, duration and frequency of repetitive AP firing in neurons, muscle cells and endocrine cells and plays a role in homeostatic attenuation of electrical excitability throughout the brain (PubMed:14684365, PubMed:19383458, PubMed:24494598). Plays also a rol
   3389..3413    +  misc_feature   MCS (fragment): pBluescript multiple cloning site
   3413..4001    +  misc_feature   WPRE: woodchuck hepatitis virus posttranscriptional regulatory element
   4033..4509    +  polyA_signal   hGH poly(A) signal: human growth hormone polyadenylation signal
   4549..4689    +  repeat_region  AAV2 ITR: inverted terminal repeat of adeno-associated virus serotype 2 inverted
   4694..4745    -  misc_feature   bom (fragment): basis of mobility region from pBR322
   4764..5219    +  rep_origin     f1 ori (sequence partly withheld): f1 bacteriophage origin of replication; arrow indicates direction of (+) strand synthesis
   5220..5269    -  misc_feature   bom (fragment): basis of mobility region from pBR322
   5371..5406    -  CDS            rop (fragment): Rop protein, which maintains plasmids at low copy number; rop
   5501..5605    +  promoter       AmpR promoter: bla
   5606..6466    +  CDS            AmpR: β-lactamase; bla; confers resistance to ampicillin, carbenicillin, and related antibiotics
   6637..7225    +  rep_origin     ori: high-copy-number ColE1/pMB1/pBR322/pUC origin of replication
>Addgene plasmid #130991 | pAAV-CaMKIIa-ChRmine-mScarlet-Kv2.1-WPRE | addgene full sequence | sequence record 255900 | Addgene NGS Result
CATGTCCTGCAGGCAGCTGCGCGCTCGCTCGCTCACTGAGGCCGCCCGGGCGTCGGGCGACCTTTGGTCG
CCCGGCCTCAGTGAGCGAGCGAGCGCGCAGAGAGGGAGTGGCCAACTCCATCACTAGGGGTTCCTGCGGC
CGCACGCGTTTAACATTATGGCCTTAGGTCACTTCATCTCCATGGGGTTCTTCTTCTGATTTTCTAGAAA
ATGAGATGGGGGTGCAGAGAGCTTCCTCAGTGACCTGCCCAGGGTCACATCAGAAATGTCAGAGCTAGAA
CTTGAACTCAGATTACTAATCTTAAATTCCATGCCTTGGGGGCATGCAAGTACGATATACAGAAGGAGTG
AACTCATTAGGGCAGATGACCAATGAGTTTAGGAAAGAAGAGTCCAGGGCAGGGTACATCTACACCACCC
GCCCAGCCCTGGGTGAGTCCAGCCACGTTCACCTCATTATAGTTGCCTCTCTCCAGTCCTACCTTGACGG
GAAGCACAAGCAGAAACTGGGACAGGAGCCCCAGGAGACCAAATCTTCATGGTCCCTCTGGGAGGATGGG
TGGGGAGAGCTGTGGCAGAGGCCTCAGGAGGGGCCCTGCTGCTCAGTGGTGACAGATAGGGGTGAGAAAG
CAGACAGAGTCATTCCGTCAGCATTCTGGGTCTGTTTGGTACTTCTTCTCACGCTAAGGTGGCGGTGTGA
TATGCACAATGGCTAAAAAGCAGGGAGAGCTGGAAAGAAACAAGGACAGAGACAGAGGCCAAGTCAACCA
GACCAATTCCCAGAGGAAGCAAAGAAACCATTACAGAGACTACAAGGGGGAAGGGAAGGAGAGATGAATT
AGCTTCCCCTGTAAACCTTAGAACCCAGCTGTTGCCAGGGCAACGGGGCAATACCTGTCTCTTCAGAGGA
GATGAAGTTGCCAGGGTAACTACATCCTGTCTTTCTCAAGGACCATCCCAGAATGTGGCACCCACTAGCC
GTTACCATAGCAACTGCCTCTTTGCCCCACTTAATCCCATCCCGTCTGTTAAAAGGGCCCTATAGTTGGA
GGTGGGGGAGGTAGGAAGAGCGATGATCACTTGTGGACTAAGTTTGTTCGCATCCCCTTCTCCAACCCCC
TCAGTACATCACCCTGGGGGAACAGGGTCCACTTGCTCCTGGGCCCACACAGTCCTGCAGTATTGTGTAT
ATAAGGCCAGGGCAAAGAGGAGCAGGTTTTAAAGTGAAAGGCAGGCAGGTGTTGGGGAGGCAGTTACCGG
GGCAACGGGAACAGGGCGTTTCGGAGGTGGTTGCCATGGGGACCTGGATGCTGACGAAGGCTCGCGAGGC
TGTGAGCAGCCACAGTGCCCTGCTCAGAAGCCCCAAGCTCGTCAGTCAAGCCGGTTCTCCGTTTGCACTC
AGGAGCACGGGCAGGCGAGTGGCCCCTAGTTCTGGGGGCAGCTCTAGAGCGGTACCGGATCCCCGGGTAC
CGGTGCCACCATGGCACACGCACCAGGCACCGACCAGATGTTCTACGTGGGCACAATGGACGGCTGGTAT
CTGGATACCAAGCTGAACTCCGTGGCCATCGGCGCCCACTGGTCTTGCTTTATCGTGCTGACAATCACCA
CATTCTACCTGGGCTATGAGTCCTGGACATCTCGGGGCCCTAGCAAGAGAACCTCCTTTTACGCCGGCTA
TCAGGAGGAGCAGAACCTGGCCCTGTTTGTGAATTTCTTTGCCATGCTGAGCTACTTCGGCAAGATCGTG
GCCGACACACTGGGCCACAACTTCGGCGATGTGGGCCCCTTCATCATCGGCTTCGGCAATTACAGGTATG
CCGACTACATGCTGACCTGCCCAATGCTGGTGTACGATCTGCTGTATCAGCTGAGGGCCCCCTATCGCGT
GTCTTGTAGCGCCATCATCTTTGCCATCCTGATGTCTGGCGTGCTGGCCGAGTTCTACGCAGAGGGCGAC
CCTAGGCTGAGGAATGGCGCCTACGCCTGGTATGGCTTTGGCTGTTTCTGGTTTATCTTCGCCTACTCTA
TCGTGATGAGCATCGTGGCCAAGCAGTATAGCCGGCTGGCCCAGCTGGCCCAGGATACAGGCGCCGAGCA
CAGCCTGCACGTGCTGAAGTTCGCCGTGTTTACCTTCTCCATGCTGTGGATTCTGTTTCCCCTGGTGTGG
GCCATCTGCCCTAGAGGCTTCGGCTGGATCGACGATAACTGGACAGAGGTGGCCCACTGCGTGTGCGACA
TCGTGGCCAAGTCCTGTTACGGCTTTGCCCTGGCCCGGTTCAGAAAGACCTATGATGAGGAGCTGTTTCG
GCTGCTGGAGCAGCTGGGACACGACGAGGATGAGTTCCAGAAGCTGGAGCTGGATATGAGGCTGAGCAGC
AATGGCGAGCGCCTGCGGAGACTGTCTGCGGCCGCCAAGAGCAGGATCACCAGCGAGGGCGAGTACATCC
CCCTGGACCAGATCGACATCAACGTGGTGAGCAAGGGCGAGGCAGTGATCAAGGAGTTCATGCGGTTCAA
GGTGCACATGGAGGGCTCCATGAACGGCCACGAGTTCGAGATCGAGGGCGAGGGCGAGGGCCGCCCCTAC
GAGGGCACCCAGACCGCCAAGCTGAAGGTGACCAAGGGTGGCCCCCTGCCCTTCTCCTGGGACATCCTGT
CCCCTCAGTTCATGTACGGCTCCAGGGCCTTCACCAAGCACCCCGCCGACATCCCCGACTACTATAAGCA
GTCCTTCCCCGAGGGCTTCAAGTGGGAGCGCGTGATGAACTTCGAGGACGGCGGCGCCGTGACCGTGACC
CAGGACACCTCCCTGGAGGACGGCACCCTGATCTACAAGGTGAAGCTCCGCGGCACCAACTTCCCTCCTG
ACGGCCCCGTAATGCAGAAGAAGACAATGGGCTGGGAAGCGTCCACCGAGCGGTTGTACCCCGAGGACGG
CGTGCTGAAGGGCGACATTAAGATGGCCCTGCGCCTGAAGGACGGCGGGCGCTACCTGGCGGACTTCAAG
ACCACCTACAAGGCCAAGAAGCCCGTGCAGATGCCCGGCGCCTACAACGTGGACCGCAAGTTGGACATCA
CCTCCCACAACGAGGACTACACCGTGGTGGAACAGTACGAACGCTCCGAGGGCCGCCACTCCACCGGCGG
CATGGACGAGCTGTACAAGCAGTCCCAGCCCATCCTCAACACCAAGGAGATGGCCCCGCAGAGCAAGCCT
CCAGAGGAGCTGGAGATGAGCAGCATGCCCAGCCCCGTGGCCCCTCTGCCCGCACGCACGGAGGGCGTCA
TCGACATGCGGAGCATGTCCAGCATTGACAGCTTCATCAGCTGTGCCACGGACTTCCCTGAAGCCACCAG
ATTCTTCTGCTACGAGAACGAGGTGTAAGAATTCGATATCAAGCTTATCGATAATCAACCTCTGGATTAC
AAAATTTGTGAAAGATTGACTGGTATTCTTAACTATGTTGCTCCTTTTACGCTATGTGGATACGCTGCTT
TAATGCCTTTGTATCATGCTATTGCTTCCCGTATGGCTTTCATTTTCTCCTCCTTGTATAAATCCTGGTT
GCTGTCTCTTTATGAGGAGTTGTGGCCCGTTGTCAGGCAACGTGGCGTGGTGTGCACTGTGTTTGCTGAC
GCAACCCCCACTGGTTGGGGAATTGCCACCACCTGTCAGCTCCTTTCCGGAACTTTCGCTTTCCCCCTCC
CTATTGCCACGGCGGAACTCATCGCCGCCTGCCTTGCCCGCTGCTGGACAGGGGCTCGGCTGTTGGGCAC
TGACAATTCCGTGGTGTTGTCGGGGAAATCATCGTCCTTTCCTTGGCTGCTCGCCTATGTTGCCACCTGG
ATTCTGCGCGGGACGTCCTTCTGCTACGTCCCTTCGGCCCTCAATCCAGCGGACCTTCCTTCCCGCGGCC
TGCTGCCGGCTCTGCGGCCTCTTCCGCGTCTTCGCCTTCGCCCTCAGACGAGTCGGATCTCCCTTTGGGC
CGCCTCCCCGCATCGATACCGAGCGCTGCTCGAGAGATCTACGGGTGGCATCCCTGTGACCCCTCCCCAG
TGCCTCTCCTGGCCCTGGAAGTTGCCACTCCAGTGCCCACCAGCCTTGTCCTAATAAAATTAAGTTGCAT
CATTTTGTCTGACTAGGTGTCCTTCTATAATATTATGGGGTGGAGGGGGGTGGTATGGAGCAAGGGGCAA
GTTGGGAAGACAACCTGTAGGGCCTGCGGGGTCTATTGGGAACCAAGCTGGAGTGCAGTGGCACAATCTT
GGCTCACTGCAATCTCCGCCTCCTGGGTTCAAGCGATTCTCCTGCCTCAGCCTCCCGAGTTGTTGGGATT
CCAGGCATGCATGACCAGGCTCAGCTAATTTTTGTTTTTTTGGTAGAGACGGGGTTTCACCATATTGGCC
AGGCTGGTCTCCAACTCCTAATCTCAGGTGATCTACCCACCTTGGCCTCCCAAATTGCTGGGATTACAGG
CGTGAACCACTGCTCCCTTCCCTGTCCTTCTGATTTTGTAGGTAACCACGTGCGGACCGAGCGGCCGCAG
GAACCCCTAGTGATGGAGTTGGCCACTCCCTCTCTGCGCGCTCGCTCGCTCACTGAGGCCGGGCGACCAA
AGGTCGCCCGACGCCCGGGCTTTGCCCGGGCGGCCTCAGTGAGCGAGCGAGCGCGCAGCTGCCTGCAGGG
GCGCCTGATGCGGTATTTTCTCCTTACGCATCTGTGCGGTATTTCACACCGCATA
[95 nt withheld, positions 4746-4840]
T
[46 nt withheld, positions 4842-4887]
C
[141 nt withheld, positions 4889-5029]
CCTTTGACGTTGGAGTCCACGTTCTTT
[37 nt withheld, positions 5057-5093]
ACTCTATCTCGGGCTATTCTTTTGATTTATAAGGGATTTTGCCGATTTCGGTCTATTGGTTAAAAAATGA
GCTGATTTAACAAAAATTTAACGCGAATTTTAACAAAATATTAACGTTTACAATTTTATGGTGCACTCTC
AGTACAATCTGCTCTGATGCCGCATAGTTAAGCCAGCCCCGACACCCGCCAACACCCGCTGACGCGCCCT
GACGGGCTTGTCTGCTCCCGGCATCCGCTTACAGACAAGCTGTGACCGTCTCCGGGAGCTGCATGTGTCA
GAGGTTTTCACCGTCATCACCGAAACGCGCGAGACGAAAGGGCCTCGTGATACGCCTATTTTTATAGGTT
AATGTCATGATAATAATGGTTTCTTAGACGTCAGGTGGCACTTTTCGGGGAAATGTGCGCGGAACCCCTA
TTTGTTTATTTTTCTAAATACATTCAAATATGTATCCGCTCATGAGACAATAACCCTGATAAATGCTTCA
ATAATATTGAAAAAGGAAGAGTATGAGTATTCAACATTTCCGTGTCGCCCTTATTCCCTTTTTTGCGGCA
TTTTGCCTTCCTGTTTTTGCTCACCCAGAAACGCTGGTGAAAGTAAAAGATGCTGAAGATCAGTTGGGTG
CACGAGTGGGTTACATCGAACTGGATCTCAACAGCGGTAAGATCCTTGAGAGTTTTCGCCCCGAAGAACG
TTTTCCAATGATGAGCACTTTTAAAGTTCTGCTATGTGGCGCGGTATTATCCCGTATTGACGCCGGGCAA
GAGCAACTCGGTCGCCGCATACACTATTCTCAGAATGACTTGGTTGAGTACTCACCAGTCACAGAAAAGC
ATCTTACGGATGGCATGACAGTAAGAGAATTATGCAGTGCTGCCATAACCATGAGTGATAACACTGCGGC
CAACTTACTTCTGACAACGATCGGAGGACCGAAGGAGCTAACCGCTTTTTTGCACAACATGGGGGATCAT
GTAACTCGCCTTGATCGTTGGGAACCGGAGCTGAATGAAGCCATACCAAACGACGAGCGTGACACCACGA
TGCCTGTAGCAATGGCAACAACGTTGCGCAAACTATTAACTGGCGAACTACTTACTCTAGCTTCCCGGCA
ACAATTAATAGACTGGATGGAGGCGGATAAAGTTGCAGGACCACTTCTGCGCTCGGCCCTTCCGGCTGGC
TGGTTTATTGCTGATAAATCTGGAGCCGGTGAGCGTGGGTCTCGCGGTATCATTGCAGCACTGGGGCCAG
ATGGTAAGCCCTCCCGTATCGTAGTTATCTACACGACGGGGAGTCAGGCAACTATGGATGAACGAAATAG
ACAGATCGCTGAGATAGGTGCCTCACTGATTAAGCATTGGTAACTGTCAGACCAAGTTTACTCATATATA
CTTTAGATTGATTTAAAACTTCATTTTTAATTTAAAAGGATCTAGGTGAAGATCCTTTTTGATAATCTCA
TGACCAAAATCCCTTAACGTGAGTTTTCGTTCCACTGAGCGTCAGACCCCGTAGAAAAGATCAAAGGATC
TTCTTGAGATCCTTTTTTTCTGCGCGTAATCTGCTGCTTGCAAACAAAAAAACCACCGCTACCAGCGGTG
GTTTGTTTGCCGGATCAAGAGCTACCAACTCTTTTTCCGAAGGTAACTGGCTTCAGCAGAGCGCAGATAC
CAAATACTGTTCTTCTAGTGTAGCCGTAGTTAGGCCACCACTTCAAGAACTCTGTAGCACCGCCTACATA
CCTCGCTCTGCTAATCCTGTTACCAGTGGCTGCTGCCAGTGGCGATAAGTCGTGTCTTACCGGGTTGGAC
TCAAGACGATAGTTACCGGATAAGGCGCAGCGGTCGGGCTGAACGGGGGGTTCGTGCACACAGCCCAGCT
TGGAGCGAACGACCTACACCGAACTGAGATACCTACAGCGTGAGCTATGAGAAAGCGCCACGCTTCCCGA
AGGGAGAAAGGCGGACAGGTATCCGGTAAGCGGCAGGGTCGGAACAGGAGAGCGCACGAGGGAGCTTCCA
GGGGGAAACGCCTGGTATCTTTATAGTCCTGTCGGGTTTCGCCACCTCTGACTTGAGCGTCGATTTTTGT
GATGCTCGTCAGGGGGGCGGAGCCTATGGAAAAACGCCAGCAACGCGGCCTTTTTACGGTTCCTGGCCTT
TTGCTGGCCTTTTGCTCA
